Addgene plasmid #36994: pSUPER.retro.puro-THAP11-C
Depositing lab: Debu Chakravarti. Depositing organization: Northwestern University. Publication: A Transcriptional Regulatory Role of the THAP11-HCF-1 Complex in Colon Cancer Cell Function. Parker JB, Palchaudhuri S, Yin H, Wei J, Chakravarti D. Mol Cell Biol. 2012 May;32(9):1654-70. Epub 2012 Feb 27. 10.1128/MCB.06033-11 PubMed 22371484.
Backbone
  Vector backbone: pSuper.Retro.Puro
  Backbone manufacturer: OligoEngine
  Backbone size w/o insert (bp): 6349
  Vector type: Mammalian Expression, Retroviral, RNAi
  Selectable markers: Puromycin
Growth in bacteria
  Bacterial resistance: Ampicillin, 100 μg/mL
  Growth temperature: 37°C
  Growth strain: DH5alpha
  Copy number: High Copy
Gene/Insert
  Gene/Insert name: THAP11 shRNA
  gRNA/shRNA sequence: UGAUGGAAGUGAAGAUGAA
  Species: H. sapiens (human)
  Entrez Gene: THAP11 (a.k.a. HRIHFB2206, CTG-B43a, CTG-B45d, RONIN)
  Cloning method: Restriction Enzyme; 5′ cloning site BglII (destroyed during cloning); 3′ cloning site HindIII (not destroyed)
  Sequencing primers: 5′ pLXSN_5
Terms and licenses: Academic/Nonprofit Terms; Industry Terms: Not Available to Industry
How to cite: pSUPER.retro.puro-THAP11-C was a gift from Debu Chakravarti (Addgene plasmid # 36994 ; http://n2t.net/addgene:36994 ; RRID:Addgene_36994)
