[The description below was written by a language model from this plasmid's Addgene catalogue record.]
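Description:
pSUPER.retro.puro-THAP11-C is a retroviral RNA interference vector built on the commercial pSuper.Retro.Puro backbone (about 6.3 kb without insert), designed to deliver a short hairpin RNA against human THAP11 (also known as RONIN) into mammalian cells. It is propagated in E. coli as a high-copy plasmid under ampicillin selection, and it carries a puromycin resistance marker so that transduced or transfected mammalian cells can be selected and stable knockdown populations established.

The payload is a THAP11-targeting shRNA cassette cloned as a restriction fragment between the BglII and HindIII sites of the backbone, with the BglII site destroyed in the process and the HindIII site retained. The record does not state which promoter drives the hairpin; the pSUPER family generally uses an RNA polymerase III promoter (H1) to produce a short transcript that folds into a hairpin and is processed by the cellular RNAi machinery into an siRNA directed at the target mRNA. No feature table is supplied, so the retroviral elements (long terminal repeats, packaging signal) and the promoter for the puromycin marker are implied by the vector type rather than documented here. As a retroviral vector, the plasmid would be introduced into a packaging cell line to generate virus that integrates the shRNA and puromycin cassettes into target cells.

The "-C" suffix suggests it is one of several THAP11 hairpins, though the record does not confirm this. The associated publication concerns the transcriptional regulatory role of the THAP11–HCF-1 complex in colon cancer cells, consistent with using this construct for THAP11 loss-of-function studies in human cell lines.
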