>Addgene plasmid #36994 | pSUPER.retro.puro-THAP11-C | addgene partial sequence | sequence record 46818 | pLXSN-5
CCCTTATCGCCCTACTCCTTCTCTAGGCGCCGGAATTAGATCGATCTCTCGAGGTCGACGGTATCGATAA
GCTTAAAAATGATGGAAGTGAAGATGAATCTCTTGAATTCATCTTCACTTCCATCAGGGGATCTGTGGTC
TCATACAGAACTTATAAGATTCCCAAATCCAAAGACATTTCACGTTTATGGTGATTTCCCAGAACACATA
GCGACATGCAAATATTGCAGGGCGCCACTCCCCTGTCCCTCACAGCCATCTTCCTGCCAGGGCGCACGCG
CGCTGGGTGTTCCCGCCTAGTGACACTGGGCCCGCGATTCCTTGGAGCGGGTTGATGACGTCAGCGTTCG
AATTCTACCGGGTAGGGGAGGCGCTTTTCCCAAGGCAGTCTGGAGCATGCGCTTTAGCAGCCCCGCTGGG
CACTTGGCGCTACACAAGTGGCCTCTGGCCTCGCACACATTCCACATCCACCGGTAGGCGCCAACCGGCT
CCGTTCTTTGGTGGCCCCTTCGCGCCACCTTCTACTCCTCCCCTAGTCAGGAAGTTCCCCCCCGCCCCGC
AGCTCGCGTCGTGCAGGACGTGACAAATGGAAGTAGCACGTCTCACTAGTCTCGTGCAGATGGACAGCAC
CGCTGAGCAATGGAAGCGGGTAGGCCTTTGGGGCAGCGGCCAATAGCAGCTTTGCTCCTTCGCTTTCTGG
GCTCAGAGGCTGGGAAGGGGTGGGTCCGGGGGCGGGCTCAGGGGCGGGCTCAGGGGCGGGGCGGGCGCCC
GAAGGTCCTCCGGAGGCCCGGCATTCTGCACGCTTCAAAAGCGCACGTCTGCCGCGCTGTTCTCCTCTTC
CTCATCTCCGGGCCTTTCGACCTGCAGCCCAAGCTAGCTTAC
