>Addgene plasmid #36994 | pSUPER.retro.puro-THAP11-C | depositor partial sequence | sequence record 47158 | hairpin
GATCCCCTGATGGAAGTGAAGATGAATTCAAGAGATTCATCTTCACTTCCATCATTTTTA
